Addgene plasmid #67365: pDSHA-ARL11-Myc
Purpose: Mammalian expression of hArl11 with C-term Myc tag
Depositing lab: Richard Kahn. Depositing organization: Emory University. Publication: Tool box: Plasmids for the expression or knockdown of human ARF Family GTPases (ARF/ARL/SAR) and their co-expression in bacteria with N-myristoyltransferases. Kerr SC, Kahn RA. Cell Logist. 2015 Sep 21;5(3):e1090523. doi: 10.1080/21592799.2015.1090523. eCollection 2015 Jul-Sep. PubMed 27057421.
Backbone
  Vector backbone: pDS_Myc-X
  Vector type: Mammalian Expression
  Selectable markers: Neomycin (select with G418)
Growth in bacteria
  Bacterial resistance: Kanamycin, 50 μg/mL
  Growth temperature: 37°C
  Growth strain: DH5alpha
  Copy number: High Copy
Gene/Insert
  Gene/Insert name: ARL11 (alt name: pRK18n-Myc)
  Species: H. sapiens (human)
  Mutation: C148R
  Entrez Gene: ARL11 (a.k.a. ARLTS1)
  Promoter: CMV
  Tag / fusion protein: Myc (C terminal on backbone)
  Cloning method: Gateway Cloning
  Sequencing primers: 5′ CMV-F; 3′ T7
Terms and licenses: Academic/Nonprofit Terms; Industry Terms: Not Available to Industry
How to cite: pDSHA-ARL11-Myc was a gift from Richard Kahn (Addgene plasmid # 67365 ; http://n2t.net/addgene:67365 ; RRID:Addgene_67365)
