[The description below was written by a language model from this plasmid's Addgene catalogue record.]
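Description:
pDSHA-ARL11-Myc is a mammalian expression plasmid built on the pDS_Myc-X backbone and carrying the human ARL11 open reading frame (also known as ARLTS1), a member of the ARF family of small regulatory GTPases. The insert was introduced by Gateway recombination cloning and is transcribed from the CMV promoter, a strong constitutive viral promoter widely used for high-level expression in cultured mammalian cells. A Myc epitope supplied by the backbone is fused to the C terminus of the protein, so the expressed ARL11 can be followed by immunoblotting, immunofluorescence or immunoprecipitation with anti-Myc antibodies without needing an ARL11-specific reagent. The recorded insert carries a C148R substitution relative to the reference sequence; the record does not say whether this is a natural variant or a deliberately engineered change. Although the plasmid name contains "HA", the only tag listed in the record is the C-terminal Myc tag.

In bacteria the plasmid is maintained at high copy number under kanamycin selection, although the record does not name the origin of replication. In mammalian cells a neomycin resistance marker permits G418 selection, so the construct can be used for generating stable lines as well as for transient transfection. No feature table is provided, so details such as the polyadenylation signal, the promoter driving the resistance marker and the residual Gateway recombination sites are not documented here. The plasmid belongs to a larger toolbox of constructs made for expressing or knocking down human ARF, ARL and SAR GTPases. Its stated use is expression of Myc-tagged human ARL11 in mammalian cells.
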