>Addgene plasmid #67365 | pDSHA-ARL11-Myc | addgene partial sequence | sequence record 119407 | T7 5'-TAATACGACTCACTATAGGG-3'
ATTAAGGTACCGGGCCCTACAGATCCTCTTCAGAGATGAGTTTCTGCTCCATCTCGAATCGAACCACTTT
GTACAAGAAAGCTGGGTCAGATCTCTTGCTGTCTCCGCGCTCAGCCCCATGGGCTCTCGCCTGCAGACAC
ATGCAGCTGCGAGATTTCAGGAGGCTCCACAGGCTCTGCAGGGCCTCGGGCAGCCCCTCCCCAGTGAGGG
CACTGCAGCCCCGGAGCTCCCAGCGGTGGTCCTGGAATCTCTCTAGACTCAGCCTGTTTCTGATCTTAAG
CAGCGGAAGTGCATCAGGTGCCTCCTGCTTGTTGGCCAGCACCAAGAAGGGGACGCCAGCCATGTTGGGG
TCGTTCAGGACTTCTGTGAGCTCAGCCGCCGACTCGGGTAAGCGGGCTTCATCTGTGCTGTCCAGCACGT
ACACGAGGATATCTGTGCCTTCCAGATAGTCCTTCCAGCTGGCTCTGAGCGGGGCCTGCCCCCCAACGTC
CCAGAGAGTCAGTGACACGTGCCCAGGAGCTTTCAGAGGCTCCACGTTGAAACCAACAGTGGGCAGGGTC
TCCACCAGCTGGTGGCCCTTCAGCTTGTAAAGGAGCGTGGTCTTGCCCGCCGAGTCCAGGCCCATCATCA
CCACCTGGGCTTCCGCCTTGTGACCTCTGGAATTCACAGAACCCATGGTTCTATCTCCTTCTAAGCCTGC
TTTTTTGTACAAACTTGTTTGATTCGAGTGTCGACGGTATCGATAAGCTTGATATCGAATTCCTGCAGCC
CGGGGGATCCGCCCGGGCTAGAGCGGCCGCCACCGCGGTGGAGCTCCAGCTTTTGTTCCCTTTAGTGAGG
GTTAATTTCGAGCTTGGCGTAATCGCTAGCGGATCTGACGGTTCACTAAACCAGCTCTGCTTATATAGAC
CTCCCACCGTACACGCCTACCGCCCATTTGCGTCAATGGGGCG
